>Addgene plasmid #49711 | pVRb17_up1691 | depositor full sequence | sequence record 74507 | pVRb17_up1691 sequence 4327 bps
CAGTACAAAATTTTTTAGATGCGTTTGGTGAACCAAACTCTTACTCGACTCGTGTCAGTAAGCGGGAGGT
GATCGCGTGGGGATCCTGTCAATTTCCGCGATAGAGGAGGTAAAGATGAGCAAAGGAGAAGAACTTTTCA
CTGGAGTTGTCCCAATTCTTGTTGAATTAGATGGTGATGTTAATGGGCACAAATTTTCTGTCCGTGGAGA
GGGTGAAGGTGATGCTACAAACGGAAAACTCACCCTTAAATTTATTTGCACTACTGGAAAACTACCTGTT
CCGTGGCCAACACTTGTCACTACTCTGACCTATGGTGTTCAATGCTTTTCCCGTTATCCGGATCACATGA
AACGGCATGACTTTTTCAAGAGTGCCATGCCCGAAGGTTATGTACAGGAACGCACTATATCTTTCAAAGA
TGACGGGACCTACAAGACGCGTGCTGAAGTCAAGTTTGAAGGTGATACCCTTGTTAATCGTATCGAGTTA
AAGGGTATTGATTTTAAAGAAGATGGAAACATTCTTGGACACAAACTCGAGTACAACTTTAACTCACACA
ATGTATACATCACGGCAGACAAACAAAAGAATGGAATCAAAGCTAACTTCAAAATTCGCCACAACGTTGA
AGATGGTTCCGTTCAACTAGCAGACCATTATCAACAAAATACTCCAATTGGCGATGGCCCTGTCCTTTTA
CCAGACAACCATTACCTGTCGACACAATCTGTCCTTTCGAAAGATCCCAACGAAAAGCGTGACCACATGG
TCCTTCTTGAGTTTGTAACTGCTGCTGGGATTACACATGGCATGGATGAGCTCTACAAATAATAAATGTC
CAGACCTGCAGGCATGCAAGCCTCTAGAGGCATCAAATAAAACGAAAGGCTCAGTCGAAAGACTGGGCCT
TTCGTTTTATCTGTTGTTTGTCGGTGAACGCTCTCCTGAGTAGGACAAATCCGCCGCCCTAGACCTAGGG
TACGGGTTTTGCTGCCCGCAAACGGGCTGTTCTGGTGTTGCTAGTTTGTTATCAGAATCGCAGATCCGGC
TTCAGGTTTGCCGGCTGAAAGCGCTATTTCTTCCAGAATTGCCATGATTTTTTCCCCACGGGAGGCGTCA
CTGGCTCCCGTGTTGTCGGCAGCTTTGATTCGATAAGCAGCATCGCCTGTTTCAGGCTGTCTATGTGTGA
CTGTTGAGCTGTAACAAGTTGTCTCAGGTGTTCAATTTCATGTTCTAGTTGCTTTGTTTTACTGGTTTCA
CCTGTTCTATTAGGTGTTACATGCTGTTCATCTGTTACATTGTCGATCTGTTCATGGTGAACAGCTTTAA
ATGCACCAAAAACTCGTAAAAGCTCTGATGTATCTATCTTTTTTACACCGTTTTCATCTGTGCATATGGA
CAGTTTTCCCTTTGATATCTAACGGTGAACAGTTGTTCTACTTTTGTTTGTTAGTCTTGATGCTTCACTG
ATAGATACAAGAGCCATAAGAACCTCAGATCCTTCCGTATTTAGCCAGTATGTTCTCTAGTGTGGTTCGT
TGTTTTTGCGTGAGCCATGAGAACGAACCATTGAGATCATGCTTACTTTGCATGTCACTCAAAAATTTTG
CCTCAAAACTGGTGAGCTGAATTTTTGCAGTTAAAGCATCGTGTAGTGTTTTTCTTAGTCCGTTACGTAG
GTAGGAATCTGATGTAATGGTTGTTGGTATTTTGTCACCATTCATTTTTATCTGGTTGTTCTCAAGTTCG
GTTACGAGATCCATTTGTCTATCTAGTTCAACTTGGAAAATCAACGTATCAGTCGGGCGGCCTCGCTTAT
CAACCACCAATTTCATATTGCTGTAAGTGTTTAAATCTTTACTTATTGGTTTCAAAACCCATTGGTTAAG
CCTTTTAAACTCATGGTAGTTATTTTCAAGCATTAACATGAACTTAAATTCATCAAGGCTAATCTCTATA
TTTGCCTTGTGAGTTTTCTTTTGTGTTAGTTCTTTTAATAACCACTCATAAATCCTCATAGAGTATTTGT
TTTCAAAAGACTTAACATGTTCCAGATTATATTTTATGAATTTTTTTAACTGGAAAAGATAAGGCAATAT
CTCTTCACTAAAAACTAATTCTAATTTTTCGCTTGAGAACTTGGCATAGTTTGTCCACTGGAAAATCTCA
AAGCCTTTAACCAAAGGATTCCTGATTTCCACAGTTCTCGTCATCAGCTCTCTGGTTGCTTTAGCTAATA
CACCATAAGCATTTTCCCTACTGATGTTCATCATCTGAGCGTATTGGTTATAAGTGAACGATACCGTCCG
TTCTTTCCTTGTAGGGTTTTCAATCGTGGGGTTGAGTAGTGCCACACAGCATAAAATTAGCTTGGTTTCA
TGCTCCGTTAAGTCATAGCGACTAATCGCTAGTTCATTTGCTTTGAAAACAACTAATTCAGACATACATC
TCAATTGGTCTAGGTGATTTTAATCACTATACCAATTGAGATGGGCTAGTCAATGATAATTACTAGTCCT
TTTCCTTTGAGTTGTGGGTATCTGTAAATTCTGCTAGACCTTTGCTGGAAAACTTGTAAATTCTGCTAGA
CCCTCTGTAAATTCCGCTAGACCTTTGTGTGTTTTTTTTGTTTATATTCAAGTGGTTATAATTTATAGAA
TAAAGAAAGAATAAAAAAAGATAAAAAGAATAGATCCCAGCCCTGTGTATAACTCACTACTTTAGTCAGT
TCCGCAGTATTACAAAAGGATGTCGCAAACGCTGTTTGCTCCTCTACAAAACAGACCTTAAAACCCTAAA
GGCTTAAGTAGCACCCTCGCAAGCTCGGGCAAATCGCTGAATATTCCTTTTGTCTCCGACCATCAGGCAC
CTGAGTCGCTGTCTTTTTCGTGACATTCAGTTCGCTGCGCTCACGGCTCTGGCAGTGAATGGGGGTAAAT
GGCACTACAGGCGCCTTTTATGGATTCATGCAAGGAAACTACCCATAATACAAGAAAAGCCCGTCACGGG
CTTCTCAGGGCGTTTTATGGCGGGTCTGCTATGTGGTGCTATCTGACTTTTTGCTGTTCAGCAGTTCCTG
CCCTCTGATTTTCCAGTCTGACCACTTCGGATTATCCCGTGACAGGTCATTCAGACTGGCTAATGCACCC
AGTAAGGCAGCGGTATCATCAACAGGCTTACCCGTCTTACTGTCCCTAGTGCTTGGATTCTCACCAATAA
AAAACGCCCGGCGGCAACCGAGCGTTCTGAACAAATCCAGATGGAGTTCTGAGGTCATTACTGGATCTAT
CAACAGGAGTCCAAGCGAGCTCTCGAACCCCAGAGTCCCGCTCAGAAGAACTCGTCAAGAAGGCGATAGA
AGGCGATGCGCTGCGAATCGGGAGCGGCGATACCGTAAAGCACGAGGAAGCGGTCAGCCCATTCGCCGCC
AAGCTCTTCAGCAATATCACGGGTAGCCAACGCTATGTCCTGATAGCGGTCCGCCACACCCAGCCGGCCA
CAGTCGATGAATCCAGAAAAGCGGCCATTTTCCACCATGATATTCGGCAAGCAGGCATCGCCATGGGTCA
CGACGAGATCCTCGCCGTCGGGCATGCGCGCCTTGAGCCTGGCGAACAGTTCGGCTGGCGCGAGCCCCTG
ATGCTCTTCGTCCAGATCATCCTGATCGACAAGACCGGCTTCCATCCGAGTACGTGCTCGCTCGATGCGA
TGTTTCGCTTGGTGGTCGAATGGGCAGGTAGCCGGATCAAGCGTATGCAGCCGCCGCATTGCATCAGCCA
TGATGGATACTTTCTCGGCAGGAGCAAGGTGAGATGACAGGAGATCCTGCCCCGGCACTTCGCCCAATAG
CAGCCAGTCCCTTCCCGCTTCAGTGACAACGTCGAGCACAGCTGCGCAAGGAACGCCCGTCGTGGCCAGC
CACGATAGCCGCGCTGCCTCGTCCTGCAGTTCATTCAGGGCACCGGACAGGTCGGTCTTGACAAAAAGAA
CCGGGCGCCCCTGCGCTGACAGCCGGAACACGGCGGCATCAGAGCAGCCGATTGTCTGTTGTGCCCAGTC
ATAGCCGAATAGCCTCTCCACCCAAGCGGCCGGAGAACCTGCGTGCAATCCATCTTGTTCAATCATGCGA
AACGATCCTCATCCTGTCTCTTGATCAGATCTTGATCCCCTGCGCCATCAGATCCTTGGCGGCAAGAAAG
CCATCCAGTTTACTTTGCAGGGCTTCCCAACCTTACCAGAGGGCGCCCCAGCTGGCAATTCCGACGTCTA
AGAAACCATTATTATCATGACATTAACCTATAAAAATAGGCGTATCACGAGGCCCTT
Features (pLannotate 1.2.2; 8 found; start..end, strand, type, name):
    116..829     +  CDS            Superfolder GFP: Superfolder GFP is a basic (constitutively fluorescent) green fluorescent protein published in 2005, derived from Aequorea victoria. It is reported to be a very rapidly-maturing weak dimer.
    843..861     +  misc_feature   MCS (fragment): pUC18/19 multiple cloning site
    874..960     +  terminator     rrnB T1 terminator: Escherichia coli rrnB; transcription terminator T1 from the E. coli rrnB gene
   1495..2445    -  CDS            Rep101: RepA protein needed for replication with the pSC101 origin; rep101
   2493..2715    -  rep_origin     pSC101 ori: low-copy replication origin that requires the Rep101 protein
   3207..3301    -  terminator     lambda t0 terminator: transcription terminator from phage lambda
   3335..4126    -  CDS            neo: KKA2_KLEPN - Also known as kan, nptII. Experimental evidence at protein level: Swiss-Prot protein existence level 1. Resistance to kanamycin, neomycin, paromomycin, ribostamycin, butirosin and gentamicin B. From Klebsiella pneumoniae.
   4158..4277    -  CDS            tnpA (fragment): TN5P_ECOLX - Also known as tnp. Experimental evidence at protein level: Swiss-Prot protein existence level 1. Mediates transposition of transposon Tn5 by a 'cut and paste' mechanism. First, the monomeric transposase binds the 19 bp inverted DNA repeats flanking the transposon. Then, dimerization of the DNA- bound transposase creates a synaptic DNA complex. After nicking of the first DNA strand, excision of the transposon proceeds through a series of intermediates. The transposase then mediates the insertion of the transposon at a new site by strand transfer. The activity of the wild- type tran
