[The description below was written by a language model from this plasmid's Addgene catalogue record and pLannotate feature annotations shown in this document.]
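Description:
pVRb17_up1691 is a 4,327 bp low-copy bacterial reporter plasmid built on the pVRb backbone for synthetic biology work in E. coli. It replicates from the pSC101 origin, which depends on the plasmid-encoded Rep101 (RepA) protein and accounts for the low copy number. Selection is with kanamycin through the neo (nptII) aminoglycoside phosphotransferase gene, which is followed by a lambda t0 terminator. A short tnpA fragment annotated next to the resistance gene is most likely a remnant of the Tn5 sequence from which the kanamycin cassette derives, not a functional transposase.

The payload is superfolder GFP (sfgfp), a rapidly maturing, constitutively fluorescent Aequorea victoria derivative. The catalogue lists its promoter as Pecf17_up1691. This promoter is not annotated in the feature table, but it presumably occupies the short region upstream of the sfGFP coding sequence, which starts near position 116. Downstream of the reporter are a small multiple-cloning-site fragment and the rrnB T1 terminator, which ends transcription and insulates the cassette from the rest of the plasmid.

The promoter name and the associated publication on orthogonal switches built from sigma factors, anti-sigmas and their promoters indicate that this promoter is recognised by an extracytoplasmic function (ECF) sigma factor, apparently ECF17. That sigma factor is not encoded on this plasmid and would have to be supplied from another construct. GFP fluorescence then reports how strongly a given sigma factor activates the promoter. This allows measurement of cognate activation, of crosstalk with non-cognate sigmas, and of repression by anti-sigma factors.
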