Addgene plasmid #49711: pVRb17_up1691
Depositing lab: Christopher Voigt. Depositing organization: University of California, San Francisco (UCSF). Publication: Design of orthogonal genetic switches based on a crosstalk map of sigmas, anti-sigmas, and promoters. Rhodius VA, Segall-Shapiro TH, Sharon BD, Ghodasara A, Orlova E, Tabakh H, Burkhardt DH, Clancy K, Peterson TC, Gross CA, Voigt CA. Mol Syst Biol. 2013 Oct 29;9:702. doi: 10.1038/msb.2013.58. PubMed 24169405.
Backbone
  Vector backbone: pVRb
  Vector type: Bacterial Expression, Synthetic Biology
Growth in bacteria
  Bacterial resistance: Kanamycin, 50 μg/mL
  Growth temperature: 37°C
  Growth strain: DH10B
  Copy number: Low Copy
Gene/Insert
  Gene/Insert name: sfgfp
  Species: Synthetic; Aequorea victoria
  Promoter: Pecf17_up1691
  Cloning method: Ligation Independent Cloning
  Sequencing primers: 5′ tggcaattccgacgtctaag; 3′ cgttcaccgacaaacaacag
Terms and licenses: Academic/Nonprofit Terms; Industry Terms: Not Available to Industry
How to cite: pVRb17_up1691 was a gift from Christopher Voigt (Addgene plasmid # 49711 ; http://n2t.net/addgene:49711 ; RRID:Addgene_49711)
