>Addgene plasmid #49711 | pVRb17_up1691 | depositor partial sequence | sequence record 74100 | pECF promoter
CAGTACAAAATTTTTTAGATGCGTTTGGTGAACCAAACTCTTACTCGACTCGTGTCAGTAAGCGGGAGGT
GATCGCGTGG
