>Addgene plasmid #49711 | pVRb17_up1691 | depositor partial sequence | sequence record 74101 | pVRb backbone
GGATCCTGTCAATTTCCGCGATAGAGGAGGTAAAGATGAGCAAAGGAGAAGAACTTTTCACTGGAGTTGT
CCCAATTCTTGTTGAATTAGATGGTGATGTTAATGGGCACAAATTTTCTGTCCGTGGAGAGGGTGAAGGT
GATGCTACAAACGGAAAACTCACCCTTAAATTTATTTGCACTACTGGAAAACTACCTGTTCCGTGGCCAA
CACTTGTCACTACTCTGACCTATGGTGTTCAATGCTTTTCCCGTTATCCGGATCACATGAAACGGCATGA
CTTTTTCAAGAGTGCCATGCCCGAAGGTTATGTACAGGAACGCACTATATCTTTCAAAGATGACGGGACC
TACAAGACGCGTGCTGAAGTCAAGTTTGAAGGTGATACCCTTGTTAATCGTATCGAGTTAAAGGGTATTG
ATTTTAAAGAAGATGGAAACATTCTTGGACACAAACTCGAGTACAACTTTAACTCACACAATGTATACAT
CACGGCAGACAAACAAAAGAATGGAATCAAAGCTAACTTCAAAATTCGCCACAACGTTGAAGATGGTTCC
GTTCAACTAGCAGACCATTATCAACAAAATACTCCAATTGGCGATGGCCCTGTCCTTTTACCAGACAACC
ATTACCTGTCGACACAATCTGTCCTTTCGAAAGATCCCAACGAAAAGCGTGACCACATGGTCCTTCTTGA
GTTTGTAACTGCTGCTGGGATTACACATGGCATGGATGAGCTCTACAAATAATAAATGTCCAGACCTGCA
GGCATGCAAGCCTCTAGAGGCATCAAATAAAACGAAAGGCTCAGTCGAAAGACTGGGCCTTTCGTTTTAT
CTGTTGTTTGTCGGTGAACGCTCTCCTGAGTAGGACAAATCCGCCGCCCTAGACCTAGGGTACGGGTTTT
GCTGCCCGCAAACGGGCTGTTCTGGTGTTGCTAGTTTGTTATCAGAATCGCAGATCCGGCTTCAGGTTTG
CCGGCTGAAAGCGCTATTTCTTCCAGAATTGCCATGATTTTTTCCCCACGGGAGGCGTCACTGGCTCCCG
TGTTGTCGGCAGCTTTGATTCGATAAGCAGCATCGCCTGTTTCAGGCTGTCTATGTGTGACTGTTGAGCT
GTAACAAGTTGTCTCAGGTGTTCAATTTCATGTTCTAGTTGCTTTGTTTTACTGGTTTCACCTGTTCTAT
TAGGTGTTACATGCTGTTCATCTGTTACATTGTCGATCTGTTCATGGTGAACAGCTTTAAATGCACCAAA
AACTCGTAAAAGCTCTGATGTATCTATCTTTTTTACACCGTTTTCATCTGTGCATATGGACAGTTTTCCC
TTTGATATCTAACGGTGAACAGTTGTTCTACTTTTGTTTGTTAGTCTTGATGCTTCACTGATAGATACAA
GAGCCATAAGAACCTCAGATCCTTCCGTATTTAGCCAGTATGTTCTCTAGTGTGGTTCGTTGTTTTTGCG
TGAGCCATGAGAACGAACCATTGAGATCATGCTTACTTTGCATGTCACTCAAAAATTTTGCCTCAAAACT
GGTGAGCTGAATTTTTGCAGTTAAAGCATCGTGTAGTGTTTTTCTTAGTCCGTTACGTAGGTAGGAATCT
GATGTAATGGTTGTTGGTATTTTGTCACCATTCATTTTTATCTGGTTGTTCTCAAGTTCGGTTACGAGAT
CCATTTGTCTATCTAGTTCAACTTGGAAAATCAACGTATCAGTCGGGCGGCCTCGCTTATCAACCACCAA
TTTCATATTGCTGTAAGTGTTTAAATCTTTACTTATTGGTTTCAAAACCCATTGGTTAAGCCTTTTAAAC
TCATGGTAGTTATTTTCAAGCATTAACATGAACTTAAATTCATCAAGGCTAATCTCTATATTTGCCTTGT
GAGTTTTCTTTTGTGTTAGTTCTTTTAATAACCACTCATAAATCCTCATAGAGTATTTGTTTTCAAAAGA
CTTAACATGTTCCAGATTATATTTTATGAATTTTTTTAACTGGAAAAGATAAGGCAATATCTCTTCACTA
AAAACTAATTCTAATTTTTCGCTTGAGAACTTGGCATAGTTTGTCCACTGGAAAATCTCAAAGCCTTTAA
CCAAAGGATTCCTGATTTCCACAGTTCTCGTCATCAGCTCTCTGGTTGCTTTAGCTAATACACCATAAGC
ATTTTCCCTACTGATGTTCATCATCTGAGCGTATTGGTTATAAGTGAACGATACCGTCCGTTCTTTCCTT
GTAGGGTTTTCAATCGTGGGGTTGAGTAGTGCCACACAGCATAAAATTAGCTTGGTTTCATGCTCCGTTA
AGTCATAGCGACTAATCGCTAGTTCATTTGCTTTGAAAACAACTAATTCAGACATACATCTCAATTGGTC
TAGGTGATTTTAATCACTATACCAATTGAGATGGGCTAGTCAATGATAATTACTAGTCCTTTTCCTTTGA
GTTGTGGGTATCTGTAAATTCTGCTAGACCTTTGCTGGAAAACTTGTAAATTCTGCTAGACCCTCTGTAA
ATTCCGCTAGACCTTTGTGTGTTTTTTTTGTTTATATTCAAGTGGTTATAATTTATAGAATAAAGAAAGA
ATAAAAAAAGATAAAAAGAATAGATCCCAGCCCTGTGTATAACTCACTACTTTAGTCAGTTCCGCAGTAT
TACAAAAGGATGTCGCAAACGCTGTTTGCTCCTCTACAAAACAGACCTTAAAACCCTAAAGGCTTAAGTA
GCACCCTCGCAAGCTCGGGCAAATCGCTGAATATTCCTTTTGTCTCCGACCATCAGGCACCTGAGTCGCT
GTCTTTTTCGTGACATTCAGTTCGCTGCGCTCACGGCTCTGGCAGTGAATGGGGGTAAATGGCACTACAG
GCGCCTTTTATGGATTCATGCAAGGAAACTACCCATAATACAAGAAAAGCCCGTCACGGGCTTCTCAGGG
CGTTTTATGGCGGGTCTGCTATGTGGTGCTATCTGACTTTTTGCTGTTCAGCAGTTCCTGCCCTCTGATT
TTCCAGTCTGACCACTTCGGATTATCCCGTGACAGGTCATTCAGACTGGCTAATGCACCCAGTAAGGCAG
CGGTATCATCAACAGGCTTACCCGTCTTACTGTCCCTAGTGCTTGGATTCTCACCAATAAAAAACGCCCG
GCGGCAACCGAGCGTTCTGAACAAATCCAGATGGAGTTCTGAGGTCATTACTGGATCTATCAACAGGAGT
CCAAGCGAGCTCTCGAACCCCAGAGTCCCGCTCAGAAGAACTCGTCAAGAAGGCGATAGAAGGCGATGCG
CTGCGAATCGGGAGCGGCGATACCGTAAAGCACGAGGAAGCGGTCAGCCCATTCGCCGCCAAGCTCTTCA
GCAATATCACGGGTAGCCAACGCTATGTCCTGATAGCGGTCCGCCACACCCAGCCGGCCACAGTCGATGA
ATCCAGAAAAGCGGCCATTTTCCACCATGATATTCGGCAAGCAGGCATCGCCATGGGTCACGACGAGATC
CTCGCCGTCGGGCATGCGCGCCTTGAGCCTGGCGAACAGTTCGGCTGGCGCGAGCCCCTGATGCTCTTCG
TCCAGATCATCCTGATCGACAAGACCGGCTTCCATCCGAGTACGTGCTCGCTCGATGCGATGTTTCGCTT
GGTGGTCGAATGGGCAGGTAGCCGGATCAAGCGTATGCAGCCGCCGCATTGCATCAGCCATGATGGATAC
TTTCTCGGCAGGAGCAAGGTGAGATGACAGGAGATCCTGCCCCGGCACTTCGCCCAATAGCAGCCAGTCC
CTTCCCGCTTCAGTGACAACGTCGAGCACAGCTGCGCAAGGAACGCCCGTCGTGGCCAGCCACGATAGCC
GCGCTGCCTCGTCCTGCAGTTCATTCAGGGCACCGGACAGGTCGGTCTTGACAAAAAGAACCGGGCGCCC
CTGCGCTGACAGCCGGAACACGGCGGCATCAGAGCAGCCGATTGTCTGTTGTGCCCAGTCATAGCCGAAT
AGCCTCTCCACCCAAGCGGCCGGAGAACCTGCGTGCAATCCATCTTGTTCAATCATGCGAAACGATCCTC
ATCCTGTCTCTTGATCAGATCTTGATCCCCTGCGCCATCAGATCCTTGGCGGCAAGAAAGCCATCCAGTT
TACTTTGCAGGGCTTCCCAACCTTACCAGAGGGCGCCCCAGCTGGCAATTCCGACGTCTAAGAAACCATT
ATTATCATGACATTAACCTATAAAAATAGGCGTATCACGAGGCCCTT
