>Addgene plasmid #49711 | pVRb17_up1691 | addgene partial sequence | sequence record 77051 | psc101-For 5'-GATCAGATCATGATCCCCTGCGCCATCAGATCC-3'
GGCGGCAAGAAAGCCATCCAGTTTACTTTGCAGGGCTTCCCAACCTTACCAGAGGGCGCCCCAGCTGGCA
ATTCCGACGTCTAAGAAACCATTATTATCATGACATTAACCTATAAAAATAGGCGTATCACGAGGCCCTT
CAGTACAAAATTTTTTAGATGCGTTTGGTGAACCAAACTCTTACTCGACTCGTGTCAGTAAGCGGGAGGT
GATCGCGTGGGGATCCTGTCAATTTCCGCGATAGAGGAGGTAAAGATGAGCAAAGGAGAAGAACTTTTCA
CTGGAGTTGTCCCAATTCTTGTTGAATTAGATGGTGATGTTAATGGGCACAAATTTTCTGTCCGTGGAGA
GGGTGAAGGTGATGCTACAAACGGAAAACTCACCCTTAAATTTATTTGCACTACTGGAAAACTACCTGTT
CCGTGGCCAACACTTGTCACTACTCTGACCTATGGTGTTCAATGCTTTTCCCGTTATCCGGATCACATGA
AACGGCATGACTTTTTCAAGAGTGCCATGCCCGAAGGTTATGTACAGGAACGCACTATATCTTTCAAAGA
TGACGGGACCTACAAGACGCGTGCTGAAGTCAAGTTTGAAGGTGATACCCTTGTTAATCGTATCGAGTTA
AAGGGTATTGATTTTAAAGAAGATGGAAACATTCTTGGACACAAACTCGAGTACAACTTTAACTCACACA
ATGTATACATCACGGCAGACAAACAAAAGAATGGAATCAAAGCTAACTTCAAAATTCGCCACAACGTTGA
AGATGGTTCCGTTCAACTAGCAGACCATTATCAACAAAATACTCCAATTGGCGATGGCCCTGTCCTTTTA
CCAGACAACCATTACCTGTCGACACAATCTGTCCTTTCGAAAGATCCCAACGAAAAGCGTGACCACATGG
TCCTTCTTGAGTTTGTAACTGCTGCTGGGATTACACATGGCATGGATGAGCTCTACAAATAATAAATGTC
CAGACCTGCAGGCATGCAAGC
